>Addgene plasmid #248581 | GST-tag ARIH2 binding E2 variant L3A2-1 | addgene full sequence | sequence record 494532 | Addgene NGS Result
TTGACAATTAATCATCGGCTCGTATAATGTGTGGAATTGTGAGCGGATAACAATTTCACACAGGAAACAG
TATTCATGTCCCCTATACTAGGTTATTGGAAAATTAAGGGCCTTGTGCAACCCACTCGACTTCTTTTGGA
ATATCTTGAAGAAAAATATGAAGAGCATTTGTATGAGCGCGATGAAGGTGATAAATGGCGAAACAAAAAG
TTTGAATTGGGTTTGGAGTTTCCCAATCTTCCTTATTATATTGATGGTGATGTTAAATTAACACAGTCTA
TGGCCATCATACGTTATATAGCTGACAAGCACAACATGTTGGGTGGTTGTCCAAAAGAGCGTGCAGAGAT
TTCAATGCTTGAAGGAGCGGTTTTGGATATTAGATACGGTGTTTCGAGAATTGCATATAGTAAAGACTTT
GAAACTCTCAAAGTTGATTTTCTTAGCAAGCTACCTGAAATGCTGAAAATGTTCGAAGATCGTTTATGTC
ATAAAACATATTTAAATGGTGATCATGTAACCCATCCTGACTTCATGTTGTATGACGCTCTTGATGTTGT
TTTATACATGGACCCAATGTGCCTGGATGCGTTCCCAAAATTAGTTTGTTTTAAAAAACGTATTGAAGCT
ATCCCACAAATTGATAAGTACTTGAAATCCAGCAAGTATATAGCATGGCCTTTGCAGGGCTGGCAAGCCA
CGTTTGGTGGTGGCGACCATCCTCCAAAATCGGATGAAAACCTGTATTTTCAGGGATCCATGGTTGCGGC
CAGCAGCAGGCTGATGAAGGAGCTTGAAGAAATCCGCAAAGCAGGGATGAAAAACTTCCGTAACATCCAG
GTTGATGAAGCTAATTTATTGACTTGGCAAGGGCTTATTGTTCCTGACAACCCTCCATATGATAAGGGAG
CCTTCAGAATCGAAATCAACTTTCCAGCAGAGTACCCATTCAAACCACCGAAGATCACATTTAAAACAAA
GATCTATCACCCAAACATCGACGAAAAGGGGCAGGTCTGTCTGCCAGTAATTAGTGCCGAAAACTGGAAG
CCAGCAACCAAAACCGACCAAGTAATCCAGTCCCTCATAGCACTGGTGAATGACCCCCAGCCTGAGCACC
CGCTTCGGGCTGACCTAGCTGAAGAATACTCTAAGGACCGTAAAAAATTCGCAAAGAATGCTGAAGAGTT
TACAAAGAAATATGGGGAAAAGCGACCTGTGGACTAAGCGGCCGCATCGTGACTGACTGACGATCTGCCT
CGCGCGTTTCGGTGATGACGGTGAAAACCTCTGACACATGCAGCTCCCGGAGACGGTCACAGCTTGTCTG
TAAGCGGATGCCGGGAGCAGACAAGCCCGTCAGGGCGCGTCAGCGGGTGTTGGCGGGTGTCGGGGCGCAG
CCATGACCCAGTCACGTAGCGATAGCGGAGTGTATAATTCTTGAAGACGAAAGGGCCTCGTGATACGCCT
ATTTTTATAGGTTAATGTCATGATAATAATGGTTTCTTAGACGTCAGGTGGCACTTTTCGGGGAAATGTG
CGCGGAACCCCTATTTGTTTATTTTTCTAAATACATTCAAATATGTATCCGCTCATGAGACAATAACCCT
GATAAATGCTTCAATAATATTGAAAAAGGAAGAGTATGAGTATTCAACATTTCCGTGTCGCCCTTATTCC
CTTTTTTGCGGCATTTTGCCTTCCTGTTTTTGCTCACCCAGAAACGCTGGTGAAAGTAAAAGATGCTGAA
GATCAGTTGGGTGCACGAGTGGGTTACATCGAACTGGATCTCAACAGCGGTAAGATCCTTGAGAGTTTTC
GCCCCGAAGAACGTTTTCCAATGATGAGCACTTTTAAAGTTCTGCTATGTGGCGCGGTATTATCCCGTGT
TGACGCCGGGCAAGAGCAACTCGGTCGCCGCATACACTATTCTCAGAATGACTTGGTTGAGTACTCACCA
GTCACAGAAAAGCATCTTACGGATGGCATGACAGTAAGAGAATTATGCAGTGCTGCCATAACCATGAGTG
ATAACACTGCGGCCAACTTACTTCTGACAACGATCGGAGGACCGAAGGAGCTAACCGCTTTTTTGCACAA
CATGGGGGATCATGTAACTCGCCTTGATCGTTGGGAACCGGAGCTGAATGAAGCCATACCAAACGACGAG
CGTGACACCACGATGCCTGCAGCAATGGCAACAACGTTGCGCAAACTATTAACTGGCGAACTACTTACTC
TAGCTTCCCGGCAACAATTAATAGACTGGATGGAGGCGGATAAAGTTGCAGGACCACTTCTGCGCTCGGC
CCTTCCGGCTGGCTGGTTTATTGCTGATAAATCTGGAGCCGGTGAGCGTGGGTCTCGCGGTATCATTGCA
GCACTGGGGCCAGATGGTAAGCCCTCCCGTATCGTAGTTATCTACACGACGGGGAGTCAGGCAACTATGG
ATGAACGAAATAGACAGATCGCTGAGATAGGTGCCTCACTGATTAAGCATTGGTAACTGTCAGACCAAGT
TTACTCATATATACTTTAGATTGATTTAAAACTTCATTTTTAATTTAAAAGGATCTAGGTGAAGATCCTT
TTTGATAATCTCATGACCAAAATCCCTTAACGTGAGTTTTCGTTCCACTGAGCGTCAGACCCCGTAGAAA
AGATCAAAGGATCTTCTTGAGATCCTTTTTTTCTGCGCGTAATCTGCTGCTTGCAAACAAAAAAACCACC
GCTACCAGCGGTGGTTTGTTTGCCGGATCAAGAGCTACCAACTCTTTTTCCGAAGGTAACTGGCTTCAGC
AGAGCGCAGATACCAAATACTGTCCTTCTAGTGTAGCCGTAGTTAGGCCACCACTTCAAGAACTCTGTAG
CACCGCCTACATACCTCGCTCTGCTAATCCTGTTACCAGTGGCTGCTGCCAGTGGCGATAAGTCGTGTCT
TACCGGGTTGGACTCAAGACGATAGTTACCGGATAAGGCGCAGCGGTCGGGCTGAACGGGGGGTTCGTGC
ACACAGCCCAGCTTGGAGCGAACGACCTACACCGAACTGAGATACCTACAGCGTGAGCTATGAGAAAGCG
CCACGCTTCCCGAAGGGAGAAAGGCGGACAGGTATCCGGTAAGCGGCAGGGTCGGAACAGGAGAGCGCAC
GAGGGAGCTTCCAGGGGGAAACGCCTGGTATCTTTATAGTCCTGTCGGGTTTCGCCACCTCTGACTTGAG
CGTCGATTTTTGTGATGCTCGTCAGGGGGGCGGAGCCTATGGAAAAACGCCAGCAACGCGGCCTTTTTAC
GGTTCCTGGCCTTTTGCTGGCCTTTTGCTCACATGTTCTTTCCTGCGTTATCCCCTGATTCTGTGGATAA
CCGTATTACCGCCTTTGAGTGAGCTGATACCGCTCGCCGCAGCCGAACGACCGAGCGCAGCGAGTCAGTG
AGCGAGGAAGCGGAAGAGCGCCTGATGCGGTATTTTCTCCTTACGCATCTGTGCGGTATTTCACACCGCA
TAAATTCCGACACCATCGAATGGCGCAAAACCTTTCGCGGTATGGCATGATAGCGCCCGGAAGAGAGTCA
ATTCAGGGTGGTGAATGTGAAACCAGTAACGTTATACGATGTCGCAGAGTATGCCGGTGTCTCTTATCAG
ACCGTTTCCCGCGTGGTGAACCAGGCCAGCCACGTTTCTGCGAAAACGCGGGAAAAAGTGGAAGCGGCGA
TGGCGGAGCTGAATTACATTCCCAACCGCGTGGCACAACAACTGGCGGGCAAACAGTCGTTGCTGATTGG
CGTTGCCACCTCCAGTCTGGCCCTGCACGCGCCGTCGCAAATTGTCGCGGCGATTAAATCTCGCGCCGAT
CAACTGGGTGCCAGCGTGGTGGTGTCGATGGTAGAACGAAGCGGCGTCGAAGCCTGTAAAGCGGCGGTGC
ACAATCTTCTCGCGCAACGCGTCAGTGGGCTGATCATTAACTATCCGCTGGATGACCAGGATGCCATTGC
TGTGGAAGCTGCCTGCACTAATGTTCCGGCGTTATTTCTTGATGTCTCTGACCAGACACCCATCAACAGT
ATTATTTTCTCCCATGAAGACGGTACGCGACTGGGCGTGGAGCATCTGGTCGCATTGGGTCACCAGCAAA
TCGCGCTGTTAGCGGGCCCATTAAGTTCTGTCTCGGCGCGTCTGCGTCTGGCTGGCTGGCATAAATATCT
CACTCGCAATCAAATTCAGCCGATAGCGGAACGGGAAGGCGACTGGAGTGCCATGTCCGGTTTTCAACAA
ACCATGCAAATGCTGAATGAGGGCATCGTTCCCACTGCGATGCTGGTTGCCAACGATCAGATGGCGCTGG
GCGCAATGCGCGCCATTACCGAGTCCGGGCTGCGCGTTGGTGCGGATATCTCGGTAGTGGGATACGACGA
TACCGAAGACAGCTCATGTTATATCCCGCCGTTAACCACCATCAAACAGGATTTTCGCCTGCTGGGGCAA
ACCAGCGTGGACCGCTTGCTGCAACTCTCTCAGGGCCAGGCGGTGAAGGGCAATCAGCTGTTGCCCGTCT
CACTGGTGAAAAGAAAAACCACCCTGGCGCCCAATACGCAAACCGCCTCTCCCCGCGCGTTGGCCGATTC
ATTAATGCAGCTGGCACGACAGGTTTCCCGACTGGAAAGCGGGCAGTGAGCGCAACGCAATTAATGTAAG
TTAGCTCACTCATTAGGCACCCCAGGCTTTACACTTTATGCTTCCGGCTCGTATGTTGTGTGGAATTGTG
AGCGGATAACAATTTCACACAGGAAACAGCTATGACCATGATTACGGATTCACTGGCCGTCGTTTTACAA
CGTCGTGACTGGGAAAACCCTGGCGTTACCCAACTTAATCGCCTTGCAGCACATCCCCCTTTCGCCAGCT
GGCGTAATAGCGAAGAGGCCCGCACCGATCGCCCTTCCCAACAGTTGCGCAGCCTGAATGGCGAATGGCG
CTTTGCCTGGTTTCCGGCACCAGAAGCGGTGCCGGAAAGCTGGCTGGAGTGCGATCTTCCTGAGGCCGAT
ACTGTCGTCGTCCCCTCAAACTGGCAGATGCACGGTTACGATGCGCCCATCTACACCAACGTGACCTATC
CCATTACGGTCAATCCGCCGTTTGTTCCCACGGAGAATCCGACGGGTTGTTACTCGCTCACATTTAATGT
TGATGAAAGCTGGCTACAGGAAGGCCAGACGCGAATTATTTTTGATGGCGTTGGAATTAGCTTATCGACT
GCACGGTGCACCAATGCTTCTGGCGTCAGGCAGCCATCGGAAGCTGTGGTATGGCTGTGCAGGTCGTAAA
TCACTGCATAATTCGTGTCGCTCAAGGCGCACTCCCGTTCTGGATAATGTTTTTTGCGCCGACATCATAA
CGGTTCTGGCAAATATTCTGAAATGAGCTG
Features (pLannotate 1.2.2; 18 found; start..end, strand, type, name):
      1..29      +  promoter       tac promoter: strong E. coli promoter; hybrid between the trp and lac UV5 promoters
     37..53      +  protein_bind   lac operator: The lac repressor binds to the lac operator to inhibit transcription in E. coli. This inhibition can be relieved by adding lactose or isopropyl-β-D-thiogalactopyranoside (IPTG). lac repressor encoded by lacI
     76..729     +  CDS            GST26_SCHJA: Experimental evidence at protein level: Swiss-Prot protein existence level 1. GST isoenzymes appear to play a central role in the parasite detoxification system. Other functions are also suspected including a role in increasing the solubility of haematin in the parasite gut. From Schistosoma japonicum (Blood fluke).
    736..755     +  CDS            TEV site (fragment): tobacco etch virus (TEV) protease recognition and cleavage site
    766..1224    +  CDS            UBE2L3: UB2L3_HUMAN - Also known as UBCE7, UBCH7. Experimental evidence at protein level: Swiss-Prot protein existence level 1. Ubiquitin-conjugating enzyme E2 that specifically acts with HECT-type and RBR family E3 ubiquitin-protein ligases. Does not function with most RING-containing E3 ubiquitin-protein ligases because it lacks intrinsic E3-independent reactivity with lysine: in contrast, it has activity with the RBR family E3 enzymes, such as PRKN and ARIH1, that function like RING-HECT hybrids. Accepts ubiquitin from the E1 complex and catalyzes its covalent attachment to other proteins. In vitro
   1255..1294    +  CDS            rop (fragment): Rop protein, which maintains plasmids at low copy number; rop
   1396..1436    +  misc_feature   bom (fragment): basis of mobility region from pBR322
   1541..1645    +  promoter       AmpR promoter: bla
   1646..2506    +  CDS            AmpR: β-lactamase; bla; confers resistance to ampicillin, carbenicillin, and related antibiotics
   2677..3265    +  rep_origin     ori: high-copy-number ColE1/pMB1/pBR322/pUC origin of replication
   3451..3502    -  misc_feature   bom (fragment): basis of mobility region from pBR322
   3509..3586    +  promoter       lacI promoter: lacI
   3587..4669    +  CDS            lacI: lac repressor; lacI; The lac repressor binds to the lac operator to inhibit transcription in E. coli. This inhibition can be relieved by adding lactose or isopropyl-β-D-thiogalactopyranoside (IPTG).
   4682..4703    +  protein_bind   CAP binding site: CAP binding activates transcription in the presence of cAMP. E. coli catabolite activator protein
   4718..4748    +  promoter       lac promoter: promoter for the E. coli lac operon
   4756..4772    +  protein_bind   lac operator: The lac repressor binds to the lac operator to inhibit transcription in E. coli. This inhibition can be relieved by adding lactose or isopropyl-β-D-thiogalactopyranoside (IPTG). lac repressor encoded by lacI
   4792..4965    +  CDS            lacZα: LacZα fragment of β-galactosidase; lacZ fragment
   5229..5345    -  CDS            yciV (fragment): RNAAM_ECOLI - Also known as trpH From Escherichia coli (strain K12).
