[The description below was written by a language model from this plasmid's Addgene catalogue record and pLannotate feature annotations shown in this document.]
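Description:
GST-tag ARIH2 binding E2 variant L3A2-1 is a pGEX-based bacterial expression plasmid of about 5.4 kb that produces an engineered ubiquitin-conjugating enzyme (E2) variant as an N-terminal glutathione S-transferase fusion in E. coli. It replicates from a high-copy ColE1/pMB1-type origin and is selected through the β-lactamase gene (AmpR, ampicillin resistance) under its own bla promoter. Short remnants of rop and the pBR322 bom region, a lacZα segment with its lac promoter, operator and CAP site, and a small fragment matching E. coli yciV are annotated as well; these appear to be backbone carry-over rather than functional parts of the design.

The expression cassette is driven by the strong hybrid tac promoter followed by a lac operator. The plasmid also carries lacI with its own promoter, so transcription is repressed by lac repressor until it is relieved with IPTG. The open reading frame begins with Schistosoma japonicum GST, followed by a sequence annotated as a partial TEV protease recognition site, which would be expected to allow removal of the tag after glutathione-affinity purification. Downstream lies the roughly 460 bp insert. The record lists it as synthetic and introduced by Gibson assembly, and the annotation matches it to human UBE2L3 (UBCH7), an E2 that works with HECT and RBR-family E3 ligases. This suggests L3A2-1 is built on a UBE2L3 scaffold, although the specific substitutions are not given in the record. According to the stated purpose, the variant was selected for binding the activated form of the RBR ligase ARIH2, making the purified protein a probe for studying E3 ubiquitin ligase activity.
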