Addgene plasmid #248581: GST-tag ARIH2 binding E2 variant L3A2-1
Purpose: N-term GST tag E2 variant selected for activated ARIH2
Depositing lab: Brenda Schulman. Depositing organization: Max Planck Institute of Biochemistry. Publication: E2 variants for probing E3 ubiquitin ligase activities. Du J, Andree GA, Horn-Ghetko D, Stier L, Singh J, Kostrhon S, Kiss L, Mann M, Sidhu SS, Schulman BA. Proc Natl Acad Sci U S A. 2026 Jan 6;123(1):e2524899122. doi: 10.1073/pnas.2524899122. Epub 2026 Jan 2. PubMed 41481455.
Backbone
  Vector backbone: pGEX
  Vector type: Bacterial Expression
Growth in bacteria
  Bacterial resistance: Ampicillin, 100 μg/mL
  Growth temperature: 37°C
  Growth strain: DH5alpha
  Copy number: High Copy
Gene/Insert
  Gene/Insert name: pGEX-GST-L3A2-1
  Species: Synthetic
  Insert size (bp): 465
  Tag / fusion protein: GST (N terminal on backbone)
  Cloning method: Gibson Cloning
  Sequencing primers: 5′ CCAGCAAGTATATAGCATGG
Terms and licenses: Academic/Nonprofit Terms; Industry Terms: Not Available to Industry
How to cite: GST-tag ARIH2 binding E2 variant L3A2-1 was a gift from Brenda Schulman (Addgene plasmid # 248581 ; http://n2t.net/addgene:248581 ; RRID:Addgene_248581)
