>Addgene plasmid #248581 | GST-tag ARIH2 binding E2 variant L3A2-1 | depositor partial sequence | sequence record 490160 | covers full insert, gex5 primer
ATCCTCCAAAATCGGATGAAAACCTGTATTTTCAGGGATCCATGGTTGCGGCCAGCAGCAGGCTGATGAA
GGAGCTTGAAGAAATCCGCAAAGCAGGGATGAAAAACTTCCGTAACATCCAGGTTGATGAAGCTAATTTA
TTGACTTGGCAAGGGCTTATTGTTCCTGACAACCCTCCATATGATAAGGGAGCCTTCAGAATCGAAATCA
ACTTTCCAGCAGAGTACCCATTCAAACCACCGAAGATCACATTTAAAACAAAGATCTATCACCCAAACAT
CGACGAAAAGGGGCAGGTCTGTCTGCCAGTAATTAGTGCCGAAAACTGGAAGCCAGCAACCAAAACCGAC
CAAGTAATCCAGTCCCTCATAGCACTGGTGAATGACCCCCAGCCTGAGCACCCGCTTCGGGCTGACCTAG
CTGAAGAATACTCTAAGGACCGTAAAAAATTCGCAAAGAATGCTGAAGAGTTTACAAAGAAATATGGGGA
AAAGCGACCTGTGGACTAAGCGGCCGCATCGTGACTGACTGACGATCTGCCTCGCGCGTTTCGGTGATGA
CGGTGAAAACCTCTGACACATGCAGCTCCCGGAGACGGTCACAGCTTGTCTGTAAGCGGATGCCGGGAGC
AGACAAGCCCGTCAGGGCGCGTCAGCGGGTGTTGGCGGGTGTCGGGGCGCAGCCATGACCCAGTCACGTA
GCGATAGCGGAGTGTATAATTCTTGAAGACGAAAGGGCCTCGTGATACGCCTATTTTTATAGGTTAATGT
CATGATAATAATGGTTTCTTAGACGTCAGGTGGCACTTTTCGGGGAAATGTGCGCGGAACCCCTATTTGT
TTATTTTTCTAAATACATTCAAATATGTATCCGCTCATGAGACAATAACCCTGATAAATGCTTCAATAAT
ATTGAAAAAGGAAGAGTATGAGTATTCAACATTTCCGTGTCGCCCTTATTCCCTTTTTTGCGGCATTTTG
CCTTCCTGTTTTTGCTCACCCAGAAACGCTGGTGAAAGTAAAAGATGCTGAAGATCAGTTGGGTGCACGA
GTGGGTTACATCGAACTGGATCTCAACAGCGGTAAGATCCTTGAGAGTTTTCGCCCCGAAGAACGTTTTC
CAATGATGAGCMCTTTTAAAGTTCTGCTWTGTGGCG
